>Addgene plasmid #116976 | pFS_0364_pET30-RT-CRISPR_Desulfarculus_baarsii_DSM_2075_ARRAY_1_RC | addgene full sequence | sequence record 227091 | Addgene NGS Result
CCAGGTTGCTTCCGGGTTGGCTGCTATATTTGGCGATAAATAAATGGCGTGGCCGGCGTAAAAAACGCCG
AAAATAGGCCCGCCTTTTCGCCAGCAACAATCAGGCGATAATGATAAAAGCCGTGGCAAAAACGCCACGG
CTTATTTTTTTGCCCCGTTTCAATCCGCTTCCTCTAGCGGCATCCCTCAATAGGTCCCGCGGCCGCTATT
CTTTTGATTTATAAGGGATTTTGCCGATTTCGGCCTATTGGTTAAAAAATGAGCTGATTTAACAAAAATT
TAACGCGAATTTTAACAAAATATTAACGCTTACAATTTAGGTGGCACTTTTCGGGGAAATGTGCGCGGAA
CCCCTATTTGTTTATTTTTCTAAATACATTCAAATATGTATCCGCTCATGAATTAATTCTTAGAAAAACT
CATCGAGCATCAAATGAAACTGCAATTTATTCATATCAGGATTATCAATACCATATTTTTGAAAAAGCCG
TTTCTGTAATGAAGGAGAAAACTCACCGAGGCAGTTCCATAGGATGGCAAGATCCTGGTATCGGTCTGCG
ATTCCGACTCGTCCAACATCAATACAACCTATTAATTTCCCCTCGTCAAAAATAAGGTTATCAAGTGAGA
AATCACCATGAGTGACGACTGAATCCGGTGAGAATGGCAAAAGTTTATGCATTTCTTTCCAGACTTGTTC
AACAGGCCAGCCATTACGCTCGTCATCAAAATCACTCGCATCAACCAAACCGTTATTCATTCGTGATTGC
GCCTGAGCGAGACGAAATACGCGATCGCTGTTAAAAGGACAATTACAAACAGGAATCGAATGCAACCGGC
GCAGGAACACTGCCAGCGCATCAACAATATTTTCACCTGAATCAGGATATTCTTCTAATACCTGGAATGC
TGTTTTCCCGGGGATCGCAGTGGTGAGTAACCATGCATCATCAGGAGTACGGATAAAATGCTTGATGGTC
GGAAGAGGCATAAATTCCGTCAGCCAGTTTAGTCTGACCATCTCATCTGTAACATCATTGGCAACGCTAC
CTTTGCCATGTTTCAGAAACAACTCTGGCGCATCGGGCTTCCCATACAATCGATAGATTGTCGCACCTGA
TTGCCCGACATTATCGCGAGCCCATTTATACCCATATAAATCAGCATCCATGTTGGAATTTAATCGCGGC
CTAGAGCAAGACGTTTCCCGTTGAATATGGCTCATAACACCCCTTGTATTACTGTTTATGTAAGCAGACA
GTTTTATTGTTCATGACCAAAATCCCTTAACGTGAGTTTTCGTTCCACTGAGCGTCAGACCCCGTAGAAA
AGATCAAAGGATCTTCTTGAGATCCTTTTTTTCTGCGCGTAATCTGCTGCTTGCAAACAAAAAAACCACC
GCTACCAGCGGTGGTTTGTTTGCCGGATCAAGAGCTACCAACTCTTTTTCCGAAGGTAACTGGCTTCAGC
AGAGCGCAGATACCAAATACTGTCCTTCTAGTGTAGCCGTAGTTAGGCCACCACTTCAAGAACTCTGTAG
CACCGCCTACATACCTCGCTCTGCTAATCCTGTTACCAGTGGCTGCTGCCAGTGGCGATAAGTCGTGTCT
TACCGGGTTGGACTCAAGACGATAGTTACCGGATAAGGCGCAGCGGTCGGGCTGAACGGGGGGTTCGTGC
ACACAGCCCAGCTTGGAGCGAACGACCTACACCGAACTGAGATACCTACAGCGTGAGCTATGAGAAAGCG
CCACGCTTCCCGAAGGGAGAAAGGCGGACAGGTATCCGGTAAGCGGCAGGGTCGGAACAGGAGAGCGCAC
GAGGGAGCTTCCAGGGGGAAACGCCTGGTATCTTTATAGTCCTGTCGGGTTTCGCCACCTCTGACTTGAG
CGTCGATTTTTGTGATGCTCGTCAGGGGGGCGGAGCCTATGGAAAAACGCCAGCAACGCGGCCTTTTTAC
GGTTCCTGGTCTTTTGCTGGCCTTTTGCTCACATGTTCTTTCCTGCGTTATCCCCTGATTCTGTGGATAA
CCGTATTACCGCCTTTGAGTGAGCTGATACCGCTCGCCGCAGCCGAACGACCGAGCGCAGCGAGTCAGTG
AGCGAGGAAGCGGAAGAGCGCCTGATGCGGTATTTTCTCCTTACGCATCTGTGCGGTATTTCACACCGCA
ATGGTGCACTCTCAGTACAATCTGCTCTGATGCCGCATAGTTAAGCCAGTATACACTCCGCTATCGCTAC
GTGACTGGGTCATGGCTGCGCCCCGACACCCGCCAACACCCGCTGACGCGCCCTGACGGGCTTGTCTGCT
CCCGGCATCCGCTTACAGACAAGCTGTGACCGTCTCCGGGAGCTGCATGTGTCAGAGGTTTTCACCGTCA
TCACCGAAACGCGCGAGGCAGCTGCGGTAAAGCTCATCAGCGTGGTCGTGAAGCGATTCACAGATGTCTG
CCTGTTCATCCGCGTCCAGCTCGTTGAGTTTCTCCAGAAGCGTTAATGTCTGGCTTCTGATAAAGCGGGC
CATGTTAAGGGCGGTTTTTTCCTGTTTGGTCACTGATGCCTCCGTGTAAGGGGGATTTCTGTTCATGGGG
GTAATGATACCGATGAAACGAGAGAGGATGCTCACGATACGGGTTACTGATGATGAACATGCCCGGTTAC
TGGAACGTTGTGAGGGTAAACAACTGGCGGTATGGATGCGGCGGGACCAGAGAAAAATCACTCAGGGTCA
ATGCCAGCGCTTCGTTAATACAGATGTAGGTGTTCCACAGGGTAGCCAGCAGCATCCTGCGATGCAGATC
CGGAACATAATGGTGCAGGGCGCTGACTTCCGCGTTTCCAGACTTTACGAAACACGGAAACCGAAGATCA
TTCATGTTGTTGCTCAGGTCGCAGACGTTTTGCAGCAGCAGTCGCTTCACGTTCGCTCGCGTATCGGTGA
TTCATTCTGCTAACCAGTAAGGCAACCCCGCCAGCCTAGCCGGGTCCTCAACGACAGGAGCACGATCATG
CGCACCCGTGGGGCCGCCATGCCGGCGATAATGGCCTGCTTCTCGCCGAAACGTTTGGTGGCGGGACCAG
TGACGAAGGCTTGAGCGAGGGCGTGCAAGATTCCGAATACCGCAAGCGACAGGCCGATCATCGTCGCGCT
CCAGCGAAAGCGGTCCTCGCCGAAAATGACCCAGAGCGCTGCCGGCACCTGTCCTACGAGTTGCATGATA
AAGAAGATAGTCATAAGTGCGGCGACGATAGTCATGCCCCGCGCCCACCGGAAGGAGCTGACTGGGTTGA
AGGCTCTCAAGGGCATCGGTCGAGATCCCGGTGCCTAATGAGTGAGCTAACTTACATTAATTGCGTTGCG
CTCACTGCCCGCTTTCCAGTCGGGAAACCTGTCGTGCCAGCTGCATTAATGAATCGGCCAACGCGCGGGG
AGAGGCGGTTTGCGTATTGGGCGCCAGGGTGGTTTTTCTTTTCACCAGTGAGACGGGCAACAGCTGATTG
CCCTTCACCGCCTGGCCCTGAGAGAGTTGCAGCAAGCGGTCCACGCTGGTTTGCCCCAGCAGGCGAAAAT
CCTGTTTGATGGTGGTTAACGGCGGGATATAACATGAGCTATCTTCGGTATCGTCGTATCCCACTACCGA
GATGTCCGCACCAACGCGCAGCCCGGACTCGGTAATGGCGCGCATTGCGCCCAGCGCCATCTGATCGTTG
GCAACCAGCATCGCAGTGGGAACGATGCCCTCATTCAGCATTTGCATGGTTTGTTGAAAACCGGACATGG
CACTCCAGTCGCCTTCCCGTTCCGCTATCGGCTGAATTTGATTGCGAGTGAGATATTTATGCCAGCCAGC
CAGACGCAGACGCGCCGAGACAGAACTTAATGGGCCCGCTAACAGCGCGATTTGCTGGTGACCCAATGCG
ACCAGATGCTCCACGCCCAGTCGCGTACCATCTTCATGGGAGAAAATAATACTGTTGATGGGTGTCTGGT
CAGAGACATCAAGAAATAACGCCGGAACATTAGTGCAGGCAGCTTCCACAGCAATGGCATCCTGGTCATC
CAGCGGATAGTTAATGATCAGCCCACTGACGCGTTGCGCGAGAAGATTGTGCACCGCCGCTTTACAGGCT
TCGACGCCGCTTCGTTCTACCATCGACACCACCACGCTGGCACCCAGTTGATCGGCGCGAGATTTAATCG
CCGCGACAATTTGCGACGGCGCGTGCAGGGCCAGACTGGAGGTGGCAACGCCAATCAGCAACGACTGTTT
GCCCGCCAGTTGTTGTGCCACGCGGTTGGGAATGTAATTCAGCTCCGCCATCGCCGCTTCCACTTTTTCC
CGCGTTTTCGCAGAAACGTGGCTGGCCTGGTTCACCACGCGGGAAACGGTCTGATAAGAGACACCGGCAT
ACTCTGCGACATCGTATAACGTTACTGGTTTCACATTCACCACCCTGAATTGACTCTCTTCCGGGCGCTA
TCATGCCATACCGCGAAAGGTTTTGCGCCATTCGATGGTGTCCGGGATCTCGACGCTCTCCCTTATGCGA
CTCCTGCATTAGGAAGCAGCCCAGTAGTAGGTTGAGGCCGTTGAGCACCGCCGCCGCAAGGAATGGTGCA
TGCAAGGAGATGGCGCCCAACAGTCCCCCGGCCACGGGGCCTGCCACCATACCCACGCCGAAACAAGCGC
TCATGAGCCCGAAGTGGCGAGCCCGATCTTCCCCATCGGTGATGTCGGCGATATAGGCGCCAGCAACCGC
ACCTGTGGCGCCGGTGATGCCGGCCACGATGCGTCCGGCGTAGAGGATCGAGATCGATCTCGATCCCGCG
AAATTAATACGACTCACTATAGGGGAATTGTGAGCGGATAACAATTCCCCTCTAGAAATAATTTTGTTTA
ACTTTAAGAAGGAGATATACATATGGTGGATATGAGGTTGTATGCCAAAATTATTGCTAAGTCTAGCCTT
ATGCTTGCTTGGGAGAAAGTTTTGGCTAATAAAGGAGCACCGGGCGGCGATCGTCAGACCCTAGACGACT
TCGCAGAGTCTTTAGAAAGAAATTTAGAGGGATTACATGCTGCATTGAGGAGCGCTAGTTACCGTCCAGG
ACCAATTAGAAATGTTTCCATCCCAAAGAGAGATGGAAGCCCTCGTCGTCTGAGCATTCCATCCGTCGCT
GACAGAGTTGTCCAGACAGCTCTTTGTCAGGGTTTAACCCCAATTTTGGAACCTGAAATGGAAGATGCTT
CTTTTGCATACAGGCCAGGTAGATCAGTACAGATGGCTGTAGAAAGGGTAGGAAGGTACTTTAGACAAGG
TTACCATTGGGTCGTAGATGGTGATATTGATGACTACTTCGATTCTATTCCGCATCATGGCCTGATGGCT
GTCCTGAGGAGATATGTTGATGACCAAGATGTCCTGGGATTGATCGCACAGTGGTTAGCTCATGCACACG
CTGGTGGAGTCGGAGTGTCTCAAGGAAGTCCATTATCACCTCTCTTAGCTAATATATACCTGGATGATAT
GGATGAGAGAATTGGGAGAACTGGTGCTAGACTCGTTAGATTCGCTGACGACTTCCTATTGCTCTGTAAG
TCAGAAGAAAGAGCTAGAGAATCGTTAGCAGCTATGTCTGCCCTGTTAGCTGAATACGGATTGGGTTTGA
ATCCGGATAAGACTAGAATAGTTAATTTCGAACAGGGGTTCGAGTTCCTGGGGAGACTGTTCGTCCGTAG
CATGGCACTTGAGAGAGAACAAGAATCTGATGCACCCCAGGAGACTCCACCAGGACCTACTCCTGATGAC
CCTAGTCCCCCAGTAGAACCATTACACCAAGCATCCGAAGGTCCTGGGTTTCAGGATTTGTCTCCGAGAT
TGAGAGTAATGTACCTATCAAGAAAAGGATGTCGTTTGGACGTAAGAGGTCGTGCTTTCGTTGTTAGAAG
CGGTCCCGAGCCCGATGCACCTGAACTTATGGTTGTACTCCCGTCCCAACTGGATAGGGTTGAGCTATGG
CCTGGGTGTGATATCTCTCAGAAGGCTCAACGATTTGCTCTTGAATGCAGGACTCCTGTTGCTTATGTAG
ACGGATGGGGTAGAACTCTCGGAGTCCTTGAGCCTATGGTAGCAGATAAAGCTGCCCTTCATTTGGCTCA
AGCTGCCGTCGCTTTGGATGAAACAAAGAGGTTAGCTCTTGCTCGTTTAATTTGTGCTGGTAGAGTAAGG
GGTCAGAGAGCACTTCTAATGAGATTAAATAGAAGAAGAAAGAACTCAGACATAGAGAGTAACTTGGCTG
CTTTTAAACAGCTTCCTCGTAGGATTGCTACCGCTACTACTATTTCAGAACTTCTTGGACTTGAGGGCGA
AGCCGCTAAAAGGTACTGGGCCTCTCTTGCTTTGCTACTTGATAAGTCGTGGGGCTTCAGTAGTCGTCAG
AGAAGGCCACCACGTGACGGCGTCAATATGGTTATTAGCTACGTTGCTTCAATGTTATATAGGGACTTGC
GATGTCTCGCTGCAAGACATGGACTACACCCTGGGTTTGCATCCCTTCACGGATCTCTGGATGGAAAACC
TGGATGTATTTCAGACTTAGTTGAGGAGTTCCGAGCCCCTTTGTGTGAAGGCCTTGCTGTCTACCTGGCT
AACAACCATATTCTGAAGAAGGAAATGTTCTATAAGACTGACAAGTGGCCCTGTCACGTTACACCAGAGG
GTCGAGAGACAATAATCCGTGCCTATGAAGCATGGCTTGATAGACCTGTAAAGTCTCCAAGATCTGGTGA
GAAGGTAAAGTGGCGAGGGTTGTTGGAAGAACAGGTTTTAGCATATAGGGACCACGTTATGGGAAGATCT
GTCTACGCCCCTTATGATATGAAGTACTAACGTACGTTAACTTTAAGAAGGAGAACTTAAGATGAGTGGT
GCCGAGATGCTAGTTGTATTTGCTTATGACGTTGAGGACGACTCTCGTAGGCGACGACTGGCACGTGTAC
TAGGCAATCATGCTGTTAGAGTTCAGAAGTCTGTTTTCGAGGCTTGGTTAGACGAAGGTGCTGCTAAGAT
AATTGCTAGTCGTGCCGCCGCAGAATTGGGACCGAGGGACTCTCTGAGAGTATACGCATTAGATGCTTCT
GGAGTCGGCAAGACCTTGGTGTTCGGTGTTACTGCACCACCACAATCCCACGACTACTATTTCGTCTAAC
TCGAGATCCGGCTGCTAACAAAGCCCGAAAGGAAGCTGAGTTGGCTGCTGCCACCGCTGAGCAATAACTA
GCATAACCCCTTGGGGCCTCTAAACGGGTCTTGAGGGGTTTTTTGCTGAAAGGAGGAACTATATCCGGAT
A
Features (pLannotate 1.2.2; 18 found; start..end, strand, type, name):
    205..318     +  rep_origin     M13 ori (fragment): M13 bacteriophage origin of replication; arrow indicates direction of (+) strand synthesis
    344..401     +  promoter       AmpR promoter (fragment): bla
    410..1225    -  CDS            KanR: aminoglycoside phosphotransferase; aph(3')-Ia; confers resistance to kanamycin in bacteria or G418 (Geneticin®) in eukaryotes
   1347..1935    +  rep_origin     ori: high-copy-number ColE1/pMB1/pBR322/pUC origin of replication
   2121..2260    -  misc_feature   bom: basis of mobility region from pBR322
   2362..2553    -  CDS            rop: Rop protein, which maintains plasmids at low copy number; rop
   2570..2950    +  CDS            YPB1_ECOLX: Protein predicted: Swiss-Prot protein existence level 4. From Escherichia coli.
   3022..3313    -  CDS            TcR (fragment): tetracycline efflux protein; tet; confers resistance to tetracycline
   3328..3349    -  protein_bind   CAP binding site: CAP binding activates transcription in the presence of cAMP. E. coli catabolite activator protein
   3362..4444    -  CDS            lacI: lac repressor; lacI; The lac repressor binds to the lac operator to inhibit transcription in E. coli. This inhibition can be relieved by adding lactose or isopropyl-β-D-thiogalactopyranoside (IPTG).
   4445..4522    -  promoter       lacI promoter: lacI
   4530..4809    -  CDS            TcR (fragment): tetracycline efflux protein; tet; confers resistance to tetracycline
   4835..4853    +  promoter       T7 promoter: promoter for bacteriophage T7 RNA polymerase
   4854..4878    +  protein_bind   lac operator: The lac repressor binds to the lac operator to inhibit transcription in E. coli. This inhibition can be relieved by adding lactose or isopropyl-β-D-thiogalactopyranoside (IPTG). lac repressor encoded by lacI
   4893..4915    +  RBS            RBS: efficient ribosome binding site from bacteriophage T7 gene 10 (Olins and Rangwala, 1989)
   6897..6914    +  RBS            RBS (fragment): efficient ribosome binding site from bacteriophage T7 gene 10 (Olins and Rangwala, 1989)
   7221..7270    +  CDS            SET1 (fragment): solubility-enhancement tag derived from T7 phage gene 10B
   7278..7325    +  terminator     T7 terminator: transcription terminator for bacteriophage T7 RNA polymerase
