[The description below was written by a language model from this plasmid's Addgene catalogue record and pLannotate feature annotations shown in this document.]
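Description:
pFS_0364_pET30-RT-CRISPR_Desulfarculus_baarsii_DSM_2075_ARRAY_1_RC is a 7,351-nt bacterial expression plasmid built on the Novagen pET30b+ backbone. It replicates in E. coli from a ColE1/pBR322-type origin accompanied by the bom region and the rop gene, which keeps copy number low as the catalogue entry indicates. Selection is by kanamycin through an aph(3')-Ia resistance gene. The backbone also retains a partial M13/f1 phage origin and remnants of a tetracycline resistance gene that appear only as fragments and are not functional markers.

The payload is the CRISPR adaptation module of Desulfarculus baarsii DSM 2075, listed as a synthetic insert: a reverse transcriptase–Cas1 fusion and Cas2. It is driven by a T7 promoter fused to a lac operator (T7lac), with a plasmid-borne lacI gene supplying repressor, so expression depends on T7 RNA polymerase in the host and is inducible with IPTG. The automated annotation does not label the Cas coding sequences. They presumably occupy the unannotated stretch between the T7 gene 10 ribosome binding site after the operator and the T7 terminator. A second, partial RBS hit within this region is consistent with separately translated open reading frames. The plasmid also carries D. baarsii CRISPR array 1 in the "RC" version, presumably reverse complement orientation, but its position is not annotated in the feature table. The short SET1 match near the terminator is probably a sequence-similarity hit rather than an intended tag.

RT-Cas1–Cas2 complexes can acquire new spacers from RNA into a CRISPR array. This construct was made for transcriptional recording by spacer acquisition, and its array is compatible with the SENECA method for reading out newly acquired spacers.
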