Addgene plasmid #116976: pFS_0364_pET30-RT-CRISPR_Desulfarculus_baarsii_DSM_2075_ARRAY_1_RC
Purpose: Expresses DbRT-Cas1-Cas2 under pT7lac promoter, encodes DbCRISPR array 1 RC, compatible with SENECA acquisition readout
Depositing lab: Randall Platt. Depositing organization: ETH Zurich (Swiss Federal Institute of Technology). Publication: Transcriptional recording by CRISPR spacer acquisition from RNA. Schmidt F, Cherepkova MY, Platt RJ. Nature. 2018 Oct;562(7727):380-385. doi: 10.1038/s41586-018-0569-1. Epub 2018 Oct 3. PubMed 30283135.
Backbone
  Vector backbone: pET30b+
  Backbone manufacturer: Novagen
  Vector type: Bacterial Expression
Growth in bacteria
  Bacterial resistance: Kanamycin, 50 μg/mL
  Growth temperature: 37°C
  Growth strain: Stbl3
  Copy number: Low Copy
Gene/Insert
  Gene/Insert name: Desulfarculus baarsii DSM 2075 RT-Cas1-Cas2
  Species: Synthetic
  Promoter: T7
  Cloning method: Restriction Enzyme; 5′ cloning site Unknown (unknown if destroyed); 3′ cloning site Unknown (unknown if destroyed)
  Sequencing primers: 5′ T7; 3′ T7-term
Terms and licenses: Academic/Nonprofit Terms; Industry Terms: Not Available to Industry
Depositor comments: Please see the annotated GenBank file and the additional image file for the location of specific features in the sequence of this plasmid.
How to cite: pFS_0364_pET30-RT-CRISPR_Desulfarculus_baarsii_DSM_2075_ARRAY_1_RC was a gift from Randall Platt (Addgene plasmid # 116976 ; http://n2t.net/addgene:116976 ; RRID:Addgene_116976)
